Addgene plasmid #26817: pcDNA3.3_SOX2
Depositing lab: Derrick Rossi. Depositing organization: Boston Children's Hospital. Publication: Highly efficient reprogramming to pluripotency and directed differentiation of human cells with synthetic modified mRNA. Warren L, Manos PD, Ahfeldt T, Loh YH, Li H, Lau F, Ebina W, Mandal PK, Smith ZD, Meissner A, Daley GQ, Brack AS, Collins JJ, Cowan C, Schlaeger TM, Rossi DJ. Cell Stem Cell. 2010 Nov 5;7(5):618-30. doi: 10.1016/j.stem.2010.08.012. Epub 2010 Sep 30. PubMed 20888316.
Backbone
  Vector backbone: pcDNA3.3
  Backbone size w/o insert (bp): 5400
  Vector type: Mammalian Expression
Growth in bacteria
  Bacterial resistance: Ampicillin, 100 μg/mL
  Growth temperature: 37°C
  Growth strain: DH5alpha
  Copy number: High Copy
Gene/Insert
  Gene/Insert name: 5'UTR-SOX2-3'UTR (alt name: SOX2)
  Species: H. sapiens (human)
  Insert size (bp): 1137
  Entrez Gene: SOX2 (a.k.a. ANOP3, MCOPS3)
  Cloning method: Restriction Enzyme
  Sequencing primers: 5′ CMV Forward; 3′ TK polyA reverse
Terms and licenses: Academic/Nonprofit Terms; Industry Terms
Depositor comments: Note that SOX2 has some silent mutations. Also note that orientation of the insert in pcDNA does not matter -- they were cloned by TA-cloning, and either orientation is fine.
How to cite: pcDNA3.3_SOX2 was a gift from Derrick Rossi (Addgene plasmid # 26817 ; http://n2t.net/addgene:26817 ; RRID:Addgene_26817)
