[The description below was written by a language model from this plasmid's Addgene catalogue record and pLannotate feature annotations shown in this document.]
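Description:
pcDNA3.3_SOX2 is a mammalian expression plasmid built on the pcDNA3.3 backbone and carrying the human SOX2 coding sequence flanked by 5' and 3' untranslated regions. It is maintained in E. coli as a high-copy plasmid through a ColE1/pUC-type origin, with ampicillin selection from a β-lactamase gene under its own promoter. An f1 origin is also present. For mammalian cells, the backbone provides an SV40 early promoter driving a neomycin/kanamycin phosphotransferase gene, followed by an SV40 polyadenylation signal. The remaining annotations (short ble, lacI, bGH poly(A) and bom fragments, and the lac promoter and operator) are backbone remnants.

In the sequenced record of about 6.6 kb, the insert sits downstream of the CMV immediate-early enhancer and promoter and upstream of the HSV thymidine kinase polyadenylation signal. The SOX2 open reading frame is in the sense orientation relative to CMV. A T7 promoter lies between the CMV promoter and the SOX2 coding sequence, at the 5' end of the UTR-flanked cassette. The depositor notes that the SOX2 sequence contains some silent mutations. The depositor also states that the insert was introduced by TA cloning and that its orientation in the vector does not matter, although the catalogue lists the cloning method as restriction enzyme.

That comment, the T7 promoter and the associated publication on reprogramming human cells with synthetic modified mRNA suggest that the plasmid serves mainly as a template source for the UTR-flanked SOX2 cassette in in vitro transcription, rather than for CMV-driven expression, though the record does not say so explicitly. SOX2 is a transcription factor important for embryonic stem cell pluripotency, consistent with use as a reprogramming factor.
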