Features (pLannotate 1.2.2; 19 found; start..end, strand, type, name):
     40..419     +  enhancer       CMV enhancer: human cytomegalovirus immediate early enhancer
    420..623     +  promoter       CMV promoter: human cytomegalovirus (CMV) immediate early promoter
    752..770     +  promoter       T7 promoter: promoter for bacteriophage T7 RNA polymerase
    816..1766    +  CDS            SOX2: SOX2_HUMAN - Experimental evidence at protein level: Swiss-Prot protein existence level 1. Transcription factor that forms a trimeric complex with OCT4 on DNA and controls the expression of a number of genes involved in embryonic development such as YES1, FGF4, UTF1 and ZFP206 (By similarity). Binds to the proximal enhancer region of NANOG (By similarity). Critical for early embryogenesis and for embryonic stem cell pluripotency (PubMed:18035408). Downstream SRRT target that mediates the promotion of neural stem cell self-renewal (By similarity). Keeps neural cells undifferentiated by countera
   1984..2032    +  polyA_signal   HSV TK poly(A) signal: herpes simplex virus thymidine kinase polyadenylation signal (Cole and Stacy, 1985)
   2123..2139    -  polyA_signal   bGH poly(A) signal (fragment): bovine growth hormone polyadenylation signal
   2234..2662    +  rep_origin     f1 ori (sequence partly withheld): f1 bacteriophage origin of replication; arrow indicates direction of (+) strand synthesis
   2676..3005    +  promoter       SV40 promoter: SV40 enhancer and early promoter
   3072..3863    +  CDS            neo: KKA2_KLEPN - Also known as kan, nptII. Experimental evidence at protein level: Swiss-Prot protein existence level 1. Resistance to kanamycin, neomycin, paromomycin, ribostamycin, butirosin and gentamicin B. From Klebsiella pneumoniae.
   3889..4047    +  CDS            ble (fragment): BLE_KLEPN - Experimental evidence at protein level: Swiss-Prot protein existence level 1. Binding protein with a strong affinity to the bleomycin family of antibiotics. Binds to CL990; an antimitotic-antibiotic compound. From Klebsiella pneumoniae.
   4042..4163    +  polyA_signal   SV40 poly(A) signal: SV40 polyadenylation signal
   4236..4252    -  protein_bind   lac operator: The lac repressor binds to the lac operator to inhibit transcription in E. coli. This inhibition can be relieved by adding lactose or isopropyl-β-D-thiogalactopyranoside (IPTG). lac repressor encoded by lacI
   4260..4290    -  promoter       lac promoter: promoter for the E. coli lac operon
   4305..4326    -  protein_bind   CAP binding site: CAP binding activates transcription in the presence of cAMP. E. coli catabolite activator protein
   4339..4431    -  CDS            lacI (fragment): lac repressor; lacI; The lac repressor binds to the lac operator to inhibit transcription in E. coli. This inhibition can be relieved by adding lactose or isopropyl-β-D-thiogalactopyranoside (IPTG).
   4614..5202    -  rep_origin     ori: high-copy-number ColE1/pMB1/pBR322/pUC origin of replication
   5373..6233    -  CDS            AmpR: β-lactamase; bla; confers resistance to ampicillin, carbenicillin, and related antibiotics
   6234..6338    -  promoter       AmpR promoter: bla
   6397..6449    -  misc_feature   bom (fragment): basis of mobility region from pBR322
>Addgene plasmid #26817 | pcDNA3.3_SOX2 | addgene full sequence | sequence record 123710 | Addgene NGS result
TTGCGCTGCTTCGCGATGTACGGGCCAGATATACGCGTTGACATTGATTATTGACTAGTTATTAATAGTA
ATCAATTACGGGGTCATTAGTTCATAGCCCATATATGGAGTTCCGCGTTACATAACTTACGGTAAATGGC
CCGCCTGGCTGACCGCCCAACGACCCCCGCCCATTGACGTCAATAATGACGTATGTTCCCATAGTAACGC
CAATAGGGACTTTCCATTGACGTCAATGGGTGGAGTATTTACGGTAAACTGCCCACTTGGCAGTACATCA
AGTGTATCATATGCCAAGTACGCCCCCTATTGACGTCAATGACGGTAAATGGCCCGCCTGGCATTATGCC
CAGTACATGACCTTATGGGACTTTCCTACTTGGCAGTACATCTACGTATTAGTCATCGCTATTACCATGG
TGATGCGGTTTTGGCAGTACATCAATGGGCGTGGATAGCGGTTTGACTCACGGGGATTTCCAAGTCTCCA
CCCCATTGACGTCAATGGGAGTTTGTTTTGGCACCAAAATCAACGGGACTTTCCAAAATGTCGTAACAAC
TCCGCCCCATTGACGCAAATGGGCGGTAGGCGTGTACGGTGGGAGGTCTATATAAGCAGAGCTCGTTTAG
TGAACCGTCAGATCGCCTGGAGACGCCATCCACGCTGTTTTGACCTCCATAGAAGACACCGGGACCGATC
CAGCCTCCGGACTCTAGAGGATCGAACCCTTTTGGACCCTCGTACAGAAGCTAATACGACTCACTATAGG
GAAATAAGAGAGAAAAGAAGAGTAAGAAGAAATATAAGAGCCACCATGTACAACATGATGGAGACGGAGC
TGAAGCCGCCGGGCCCGCAGCAAACTTCGGGGGGCGGCGGCGGCAACTCCACCGCGGCGGCGGCCGGCGG
CAACCAGAAAAACAGCCCGGACCGCGTCAAGCGGCCCATGAATGCCTTCATGGTGTGGTCCCGCGGGCAG
CGGCGCAAGATGGCCCAAGAGAACCCCAAGATGCACAACTCGGAGATCAGCAAGCGCCTGGGCGCCGAGT
GGAAACTTTTGTCGGAGACGGAGAAGCGGCCGTTCATCGACGAGGCTAAGCGGCTGCGAGCGCTGCACAT
GAAGGAGCACCCGGATTATAAATACCGGCCCCGGCGGAAAACCAAGACGCTCATGAAGAAGGATAAGTAC
ACGCTGCCCGGCGGGCTGCTGGCCCCCGGCGGCAATAGCATGGCGAGCGGGGTCGGGGTGGGCGCCGGCC
TGGGCGCGGGCGTGAACCAGCGCATGGACAGTTACGCGCACATGAACGGCTGGAGCAACGGCAGCTACAG
CATGATGCAGGACCAGCTGGGCTACCCGCAGCACCCGGGCCTCAATGCGCACGGCGCAGCGCAGATGCAG
CCCATGCACCGCTACGACGTGAGCGCCCTGCAGTACAACTCCATGACCAGCTCGCAGACCTACATGAACG
GCTCGCCCACCTACAGCATGTCCTACTCGCAGCAGGGCACCCCTGGCATGGCTCTTGGCTCCATGGGTTC
GGTGGTCAAGTCCGAGGCCAGCTCCAGCCCCCCTGTGGTTACCTCTTCCTCCCACTCCAGGGCGCCCTGC
CAGGCCGGGGACCTCCGGGACATGATCAGCATGTATCTCCCCGGCGCCGAGGTGCCGGAACCCGCCGCCC
CCAGCAGACTTCACATGTCCCAGCACTACCAGAGCGGCCCGGTGCCCGGCACGGCCATTAACGGCACACT
GCCCCTCTCACACATGTGAGCTGCCTTCTGCGGGGCTTGCCTTCTGGCCATGCCCTTCTTCTCTCCCTTG
CACCTGTACCTCTTGGTCTTTGAATAAAGCCTGAGTAGGAAGTGAGGGTCTAGAACTAGTGTCGACGCAA
GGGTTCGATCCCTACCGGTTAGTAATGAGTTTAAACGGGGGAGGCTAACTGAAACACGGAAGGAGACAAT
ACCGGAAGGAACCCGCGCTATGACGGCAATAAAAAGACAGAATAAAACGCACGGGTGTTGGGTCGTTTGT
TCATAAACGCGGGGTTCGGTCCCAGGGCTGGCACTCTGTCGATACCCCACCGAGACCCCATTGGGGCCAA
TACGCCCGCGTTTCTTCCTTTTCCCCACCCCACCCCCCAAGTTCGGGTGAAGGCCCAGGGCTCGCAGCCA
ACGTCGGGGCGGCAGGCCCTGCCATAGCAGATCTGCGCAGCTGGGGCTCTAGGGGGTATCCCC
[124 nt withheld, positions 2234-2357]
C
[91 nt withheld, positions 2359-2449]
A
[49 nt withheld, positions 2451-2499]
CCTTTGACGTTGGAGTCCACGTTCTTT
[37 nt withheld, positions 2527-2563]
ACCCTATCTCGGTCTATTCTTTTGATTTATAAGGGATTTTGCCGATTTCGGCCTATTGGTTAAAAAATGA
GCTGATTTAACAAAAATTTAACGCGAATTAATTCTGTGGAATGTGTGTCAGTTAGGGTGTGGAAAGTCCC
CAGGCTCCCCAGCAGGCAGAAGTATGCAAAGCATGCATCTCAATTAGTCAGCAACCAGGTGTGGAAAGTC
CCCAGGCTCCCCAGCAGGCAGAAGTATGCAAAGCATGCATCTCAATTAGTCAGCAACCATAGTCCCGCCC
CTAACTCCGCCCATCCCGCCCCTAACTCCGCCCAGTTCCGCCCATTCTCCGCCCCATGGCTGACTAATTT
TTTTTATTTATGCAGAGGCCGAGGCCGCCTCTGCCTCTGAGCTATTCCAGAAGTAGTGAGGAGGCTTTTT
TGGAGGCCTAGGCTTTTGCAAAAAGCTCCCGGGAGCTTGTATATCCATTTTCGGATCTGATCAAGAGACA
GGATGAGGATCGTTTCGCATGATTGAACAAGATGGATTGCACGCAGGTTCTCCGGCCGCTTGGGTGGAGA
GGCTATTCGGCTATGACTGGGCACAACAGACAATCGGCTGCTCTGATGCCGCCGTGTTCCGGCTGTCAGC
GCAGGGGCGCCCGGTTCTTTTTGTCAAGACCGACCTGTCCGGTGCCCTGAATGAACTGCAGGACGAGGCA
GCGCGGCTATCGTGGCTGGCCACGACGGGCGTTCCTTGCGCAGCTGTGCTCGACGTTGTCACTGAAGCGG
GAAGGGACTGGCTGCTATTGGGCGAAGTGCCGGGGCAGGATCTCCTGTCATCTCACCTTGCTCCTGCCGA
GAAAGTATCCATCATGGCTGATGCAATGCGGCGGCTGCATACGCTTGATCCGGCTACCTGCCCATTCGAC
CACCAAGCGAAACATCGCATCGAGCGAGCACGTACTCGGATGGAAGCCGGTCTTGTCGATCAGGATGATC
TGGACGAAGAGCATCAGGGGCTCGCGCCAGCCGAACTGTTCGCCAGGCTCAAGGCGCGCATGCCCGACGG
CGAGGATCTCGTCGTGACCCATGGCGATGCCTGCTTGCCGAATATCATGGTGGAAAATGGCCGCTTTTCT
GGATTCATCGACTGTGGCCGGCTGGGTGTGGCGGACCGCTATCAGGACATAGCGTTGGCTACCCGTGATA
TTGCTGAAGAGCTTGGCGGCGAATGGGCTGACCGCTTCCTCGTGCTTTACGGTATCGCCGCTCCCGATTC
GCAGCGCATCGCCTTCTATCGCCTTCTTGACGAGTTCTTCTGAGCGGGACTCTGGGGTTCGCGAAATGAC
CGACCAAGCGACGCCCAACCTGCCATCACGAGATTTCGATTCCACCGCCGCCTTCTATGAAAGGTTGGGC
TTCGGAATCGTTTTCCGGGACGCCGGCTGGATGATCCTCCAGCGCGGGGATCTCATGCTGGAGTTCTTCG
CCCACCCCAACTTGTTTATTGCAGCTTATAATGGTTACAAATAAAGCAATAGCATCACAAATTTCACAAA
TAAAGCATTTTTTTCACTGCATTCTAGTTGTGGTTTGTCCAAACTCATCAATGTATCTTATCATGTCTGT
ATACCGTCGACCTCTAGCTAGAGCTTGGCGTAATCATGGTCATAGCTGTTTCCTGTGTGAAATTGTTATC
CGCTCACAATTCCACACAACATACGAGCCGGAAGCATAAAGTGTAAAGCCTGGGGTGCCTAATGAGTGAG
CTAACTCACATTAATTGCGTTGCGCTCACTGCCCGCTTTCCAGTCGGGAAACCTGTCGTGCCAGCTGCAT
TAATGAATCGGCCAACGCGCGGGGAGAGGCGGTTTGCGTATTGGGCGCTCTTCCGCTTCCTCGCTCACTG
ACTCGCTGCGCTCGGTCGTTCGGCTGCGGCGAGCGGTATCAGCTCACTCAAAGGCGGTAATACGGTTATC
CACAGAATCAGGGGATAACGCAGGAAAGAACATGTGAGCAAAAGGCCAGCAAAAGGCCAGGAACCGTAAA
AAGGCCGCGTTGCTGGCGTTTTTCCATAGGCTCCGCCCCCCTGACGAGCATCACAAAAATCGACGCTCAA
GTCAGAGGTGGCGAAACCCGACAGGACTATAAAGATACCAGGCGTTTCCCCCTGGAAGCTCCCTCGTGCG
CTCTCCTGTTCCGACCCTGCCGCTTACCGGATACCTGTCCGCCTTTCTCCCTTCGGGAAGCGTGGCGCTT
TCTCATAGCTCACGCTGTAGGTATCTCAGTTCGGTGTAGGTCGTTCGCTCCAAGCTGGGCTGTGTGCACG
AACCCCCCGTTCAGCCCGACCGCTGCGCCTTATCCGGTAACTATCGTCTTGAGTCCAACCCGGTAAGACA
CGACTTATCGCCACTGGCAGCAGCCACTGGTAACAGGATTAGCAGAGCGAGGTATGTAGGCGGTGCTACA
GAGTTCTTGAAGTGGTGGCCTAACTACGGCTACACTAGAAGAACAGTATTTGGTATCTGCGCTCTGCTGA
AGCCAGTTACCTTCGGAAAAAGAGTTGGTAGCTCTTGATCCGGCAAACAAACCACCGCTGGTAGCGGTGG
TTTTTTTGTTTGCAAGCAGCAGATTACGCGCAGAAAAAAAGGATCTCAAGAAGATCCTTTGATCTTTTCT
ACGGGGTCTGACGCTCAGTGGAACGAAAACTCACGTTAAGGGATTTTGGTCATGAGATTATCAAAAAGGA
TCTTCACCTAGATCCTTTTAAATTAAAAATGAAGTTTTAAATCAATCTAAAGTATATATGAGTAAACTTG
GTCTGACAGTTACCAATGCTTAATCAGTGAGGCACCTATCTCAGCGATCTGTCTATTTCGTTCATCCATA
GTTGCCTGACTCCCCGTCGTGTAGATAACTACGATACGGGAGGGCTTACCATCTGGCCCCAGTGCTGCAA
TGATACCGCGAGACCCACGCTCACCGGCTCCAGATTTATCAGCAATAAACCAGCCAGCCGGAAGGGCCGA
GCGCAGAAGTGGTCCTGCAACTTTATCCGCCTCCATCCAGTCTATTAATTGTTGCCGGGAAGCTAGAGTA
AGTAGTTCGCCAGTTAATAGTTTGCGCAACGTTGTTGCCATTGCTACAGGCATCGTGGTGTCACGCTCGT
CGTTTGGTATGGCTTCATTCAGCTCCGGTTCCCAACGATCAAGGCGAGTTACATGATCCCCCATGTTGTG
CAAAAAAGCGGTTAGCTCCTTCGGTCCTCCGATCGTTGTCAGAAGTAAGTTGGCCGCAGTGTTATCACTC
ATGGTTATGGCAGCACTGCATAATTCTCTTACTGTCATGCCATCCGTAAGATGCTTTTCTGTGACTGGTG
AGTACTCAACCAAGTCATTCTGAGAATAGTGTATGCGGCGACCGAGTTGCTCTTGCCCGGCGTCAATACG
GGATAATACCGCGCCACATAGCAGAACTTTAAAAGTGCTCATCATTGGAAAACGTTCTTCGGGGCGAAAA
CTCTCAAGGATCTTACCGCTGTTGAGATCCAGTTCGATGTAACCCACTCGTGCACCCAACTGATCTTCAG
CATCTTTTACTTTCACCAGCGTTTCTGGGTGAGCAAAAACAGGAAGGCAAAATGCCGCAAAAAAGGGAAT
AAGGGCGACACGGAAATGTTGAATACTCATACTCTTCCTTTTTCAATATTATTGAAGCATTTATCAGGGT
TATTGTCTCATGAGCGGATACATATTTGAATGTATTTAGAAAAATAAACAAATAGGGGTTCCGCGCACAT
TTCCCCGAAAAGTGCCACCTGACGTCGACGGATCGGGAGATCTCCCGATCCCCTATGGTGCACTCTCAGT
ACAATCTGCTCTGATGCCGCATAGTTAAGCCAGTATCTGCTCCCTGCTTGTGTGTTGGAGGTCGCTGAGT
AGTGCGCGAGCAAAATTTAAGCTACAACAAGGCAAGGCTTGACCGACAATTGCATGAAGAATCTGCTTAG
GGTTAGGCGTT
