>Addgene plasmid #26817 | pcDNA3.3_SOX2 | addgene partial sequence | sequence record 33039 | 26817 with TK-pA-R
CGAACCCTTGCGTCGACACTAGTTCTAGACCCTCACTTCCTACTCAGGCTTTATTCAAAGACCAAGAGGT
ACAGGTGCAAGGGAGAGAAGAAGGGCATGGCCAGAAGGCAAGCCCCGCAGAAGGCAGCTCACATGTGTGA
GAGGGGCAGTGTGCCGTTAATGGCCGTGCCGGGCACCGGGCCGCTCTGGTAGTGCTGGGACATGTGAAGT
CTGCTGGGGGCGGCGGGTTCCGGCACCTCGGCGCCGGGGAGATACATGCTGATCATGTCCCGGAGGTCCC
CGGCCTGGCAGGGCGCCCTGGAGTGGGAGGAAGAGGTAACCACAGGGGGGCTGGAGCTGGCCTCGGACTT
GACCACCGAACCCATGGAGCCAAGAGCCATGCCAGGGGTGCCCTGCTGCGAGTAGGACATGCTGTAGGTG
GGCGAGCCGTTCATGTAGGTCTGCGAGCTGGTCATGGAGTTGTACTGCAGGGCGCTCACGTCGTAGCGGT
GCATGGGCTGCATCTGCGCTGCGCCGTGCGCATTGAGGCCCGGGTGCTGCGGGTAGCCCAGCTGGTCCTG
CATCATGCTGTAGCTGCCGTTGCTCCAGCCGTTCATGTGCGCGTAACTGTCCATGCGCTGGTTCACGCCC
GCGCCCAGGCCGGCGCCCACCCCGACCCCGCTCGCCATGCTATTGCCGCCGGGGGCCAGCAGCCCGCCGG
GCAGCGTGTACTTATCCTTCTTCATGAGCGTCTTGGTTTTCCGCCGGGGCCGGTATTTATAATCCGGGTG
CTCCTTCATGTGCAGCGCTCGCAGCCGCTTAGCCTCGTCGATGAACGGCCGCTTCTCCGTCTCCGACAAA
AGTTTCCACTCGGCGCCCAGGCGCTTGCTGATCTCCGAGTTGTGCATCTTGGGGTTCTCTTGGGCCATCT
TGCGCCGCTGCCCGCGGGACCACACCATGAAGGCATTCATGGGCCGCTTGACGCGGTCCGGGCTGTTTTT
CTGGTTGCCGCCG
