>Addgene plasmid #26817 | pcDNA3.3_SOX2 | addgene partial sequence | sequence record 37151 | CMV-F 5'-CGCAAATGGGCGGTAGGCGTG-3'
GCAGAGCTCGTTTAGTGAACCGTCAGATCGCCTGGAGACGCCATCCACGCTGTTTTGACCTCCATAGAAG
ACACCGGGACCGATCCAGCCTCCGGACTCTAGAGGATCGAACCCTTTTGGACCCTCGTACAGAAGCTAAT
ACGACTCACTATAGGGAAATAAGAGAGAAAAGAAGAGTAAGAAGAAATATAAGAGCCACCATGTACAACA
TGATGGAGACGGAGCTGAAGCCGCCGGGCCCGCAGCAAACTTCGGGGGGCGGCGGCGGCAACTCCACCGC
GGCGGCGGCCGGCGGCAACCAGAAAAACAGCCCGGACCGCGTCAAGCGGCCCATGAATGCCTTCATGGTG
TGGTCCCGCGGGCAGCGGCGCAAGATGGCCCAAGAGAACCCCAAGATGCACAACTCGGAGATCAGCAAGC
GCCTGGGCGCCGAGTGGAAACTTTTGTCGGAGACGGAGAAGCGGCCGTTCATCGACGAGGCTAAGCGGCT
GCGAGCGCTGCACATGAAGGAGCACCCGGATTATAAATACCGGCCCCGGCGGAAAACCAAGACGCTCATG
AAGAAGGATAAGTACACGCTGCCCGGCGGGCTGCTGGCCCCCGGCGGCAATAGCATGGCGAGCGGGGTCG
GGGTGGGCGCCGGCCTGGGCGCGGGCGTGAACCAGCGCATGGACAGTTACGCGCACATGAACGGCTGGAG
CAACGGCAGCTACAGCATGATGCAGGACCAGCTGGGCTACCCGCAGCACCCGGGCCTCAATGCGCACGGC
GCAGCGCAGATGCAGCCCATGCACCGCTACGACGTGAGCGCCCTGCAGTACAACTCCATGACCAGCTCGC
AGACCTACATGAACGGCTCGCCCACCTACAGCATGTCCTACTCGCAGCAGGGCACCC
